Addgene plasmid #155983: RSRC1
Purpose: For use in RBP tethering screen
Depositing lab: Eugene Yeo. Depositing organization: University of California, San Diego (UCSD). Publication: Large-scale tethered function assays identify factors that regulate mRNA stability and translation. Luo EC, Nathanson JL, Tan FE, Schwartz JL, Schmok JC, Shankar A, Markmiller S, Yee BA, Sathe S, Pratt GA, Scaletta DB, Ha Y, Hill DE, Aigner S, Yeo GW. Nat Struct Mol Biol. 2020 Oct;27(10):989-1000. doi: 10.1038/s41594-020-0477-6. Epub 2020 Aug 17. PubMed 32807991.
Backbone
  Vector backbone: E2.pEF5-DEST-FL-V5-MCP
  Backbone size w/o insert (bp): 7357
  Vector type: Mammalian Expression
Growth in bacteria
  Bacterial resistance: Ampicillin, 100 μg/mL
  Growth temperature: 37°C
  Growth strain: DH5alpha
  Copy number: High Copy
Gene/Insert
  Gene/Insert name: RSRC1 (alt name: Accession: HQ448170)
  Species: H. sapiens (human)
  Insert size (bp): 1002
  Mutation: none
  Entrez Gene: RSRC1 (a.k.a. BM-011, SFRS21, SRrp53)
  Promoter: EF-1a
  Tag / fusion protein: V5-MCP (C terminal on backbone)
  Cloning method: Gateway Cloning
  Sequencing primers: 5′ TAATACGACTCACTATAGGG; 3′ gctcgagtctagagggc
Resource information
  A portion of this plasmid was derived from a plasmid made by: DNASU Plasmid Repository Center for Personalized Diagnostics Biodesign Institute
Terms and licenses: Academic/Nonprofit Terms; Industry Terms: Not Available to Industry
How to cite: RSRC1 was a gift from Eugene Yeo (Addgene plasmid # 155983 ; http://n2t.net/addgene:155983 ; RRID:Addgene_155983)
