[The description below was written by a language model from this plasmid's Addgene catalogue record and pLannotate feature annotations shown in this document.]
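Description:
RSRC1 is a mammalian expression plasmid built on the Gateway destination backbone E2.pEF5-DEST-FL-V5-MCP. It carries the human RSRC1 open reading frame (about 1 kb, no mutations recorded), which encodes a serine/arginine-related protein involved in constitutive and alternative pre-mRNA splicing. The ORF was introduced by Gateway recombination and sits between attB1 and attB2 sites, downstream of the strong constitutive EF-1α promoter and a T7 promoter. On the 3′ side it is followed by a backbone-encoded V5 epitope tag and the bacteriophage MS2 coat protein (MCP), and the transcript ends in a bGH polyadenylation signal. The catalogue describes V5-MCP as a C-terminal tag, so the expected product is an RSRC1-V5-MCP fusion. V5 allows immunodetection, and MCP binds MS2 stem-loop RNA elements.

This design fits the stated purpose, an RNA-binding protein tethering screen. The MCP moiety recruits the fused protein to a reporter mRNA carrying MS2 hairpins, so that its effect on the fate of that transcript, such as stability or translation, can be measured. The reporter itself is not part of this plasmid.

Elsewhere in the backbone, an FRT site lies directly upstream of a hygromycin resistance gene that has no annotated promoter immediately in front of it, followed by an SV40 poly(A) signal. This arrangement is typical of vectors made for FLP-mediated integration into a genomic FRT landing site with hygromycin selection, although the record does not say this was used. In E. coli the plasmid replicates from a high-copy ColE1/pUC-type origin and is selected with ampicillin through AmpR. The remaining annotations (partial f1 ori, lac promoter/operator, and short ble, lacI, SV40 and CMV fragments) appear to be backbone remnants. The sequenced record is 7,363 nt, close to the size listed for the backbone without insert, which is consistent with the ORF having replaced a Gateway cassette.
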