Features (pLannotate 1.2.2; 24 found; start..end, strand, type, name):
      1..1179    +  promoter       EF-1α promoter: strong constitutive promoter for human elongation factor EF-1α
   1196..1214    +  promoter       T7 promoter: promoter for bacteriophage T7 RNA polymerase
   1294..1311    +  protein_bind   attB1 (fragment): mutant version of attB; core recombination site for the Gateway® BP reaction BP Clonase™
   1317..2318    +  CDS            RSRC1: RSRC1_HUMAN - Also known as SRRP53. Experimental evidence at protein level: Swiss-Prot protein existence level 1. Has a role in alternative splicing and transcription regulation (PubMed:29522154). Involved in both constitutive and alternative pre-mRNA splicing. May have a role in the recognition of the 3' splice site during the second step of splicing. From Homo sapiens (Human).
   2320..2344    -  protein_bind   attB2: mutant version of attB; recombination site for the Gateway® BP reaction BP Clonase™
   2469..2510    +  CDS            V5 tag: epitope tag from simian virus 5
   2523..2909    +  CDS            MS2: bacteriophage MS2 coat protein binds to a specific stem-loop structure in the viral RNA (Peabody, 1993)
   2971..3195    +  polyA_signal   bGH poly(A) signal: bovine growth hormone polyadenylation signal
   3199..3220    +  promoter       SV40 promoter (fragment): SV40 enhancer and early promoter
   3241..3474    +  rep_origin     f1 ori (fragment) (sequence partly withheld): f1 bacteriophage origin of replication; arrow indicates direction of (+) strand synthesis
   3479..3526    +  protein_bind   FRT: FLP-mediated recombination occurs in the 8-bp core sequence TCTAGAAA (Turan and Bode, 2011). FLP recombinase from the Saccharomyces cerevisiae 2μ plasmid
   3534..4556    +  CDS            HygR: aminoglycoside phosphotransferase from E. coli; aph(4)-Ia; confers resistance to hygromycin
   4566..4691    +  CDS            ble (fragment): BLE_KLEPN - Experimental evidence at protein level: Swiss-Prot protein existence level 1. Binding protein with a strong affinity to the bleomycin family of antibiotics. Binds to CL990; an antimitotic-antibiotic compound. From Klebsiella pneumoniae.
   4686..4807    +  polyA_signal   SV40 poly(A) signal: SV40 polyadenylation signal
   4880..4896    -  protein_bind   lac operator: The lac repressor binds to the lac operator to inhibit transcription in E. coli. This inhibition can be relieved by adding lactose or isopropyl-β-D-thiogalactopyranoside (IPTG). lac repressor encoded by lacI
   4904..4934    -  promoter       lac promoter: promoter for the E. coli lac operon
   4949..4970    -  protein_bind   CAP binding site: CAP binding activates transcription in the presence of cAMP. E. coli catabolite activator protein
   4983..5075    -  CDS            lacI (fragment): lac repressor; lacI; The lac repressor binds to the lac operator to inhibit transcription in E. coli. This inhibition can be relieved by adding lactose or isopropyl-β-D-thiogalactopyranoside (IPTG).
   5258..5846    -  rep_origin     ori: high-copy-number ColE1/pMB1/pBR322/pUC origin of replication
   6017..6877    -  CDS            AmpR: β-lactamase; bla; confers resistance to ampicillin, carbenicillin, and related antibiotics
   6878..6982    -  promoter       AmpR promoter: bla
   7041..7093    -  misc_feature   bom (fragment): basis of mobility region from pBR322
   7248..7266    +  enhancer       CMV enhancer (fragment): human cytomegalovirus immediate early enhancer
   7291..7357    +  CDS            small t antigen (fragment): SV40 (simian virus 40) small t antigen
>Addgene plasmid #155983 | RSRC1 | addgene full sequence | sequence record 376744 | Addgene NGS Result
GGCTCCGGTGCCCGTCAGTGGGCAGAGCGCACATCGCCCACAGTCCCCGAGAAGTTGGGGGGAGGGGTCG
GCAATTGAACCGGTGCCTAGAGAAGGTGGCGCGGGGTAAACTGGGAAAGTGATGTCGTGTACTGGCTCCG
CCTTTTTCCCGAGGGTGGGGGAGAACCGTATATAAGTGCAGTAGTCGCCGTGAACGTTCTTTTTCGCAAC
GGGTTTGCCGCCAGAACACAGGTAAGTGCCGTGTGTGGTTCCCGCGGGCCTGGCCTCTTTACGGGTTATG
GCCCTTGCGTGCCTTGAATTACTTCCACCTGGCTGCAGTACGTGATTCTTGATCCCGAGCTTCGGGTTGG
AAGTGGGTGGGAGAGTTCGAGGCCTTGCGCTTAAGGAGCCCCTTCGCCTCGTGCTTGAGTTGAGGCCTGG
CCTGGGCGCTGGGGCCGCCGCGTGCGAATCTGGTGGCACCTTCGCGCCTGTCTCGCTGCTTTCGATAAGT
CTCTAGCCATTTAAAATTTTTGATGACCTGCTGCGACGCTTTTTTTCTGGCAAGATAGTCTTGTAAATGC
GGGCCAAGATCTGCACACTGGTATTTCGGTTTTTGGGGCCGCGGGCGGCGACGGGGCCCGTGCGTCCCAG
CGCACATGTTCGGCGAGGCGGGGCCTGCGAGCGCGGCCACCGAGAATCGGACGGGGGTAGTCTCAAGCTG
GCCGGCCTGCTCTGGTGCCTGGCCTCGCGCCGCCGTGTATCGCCCCGCCCTGGGCGGCAAGGCTGGCCCG
GTCGGCACCAGTTGCGTGAGCGGAAAGATGGCCGCTTCCCGGCCCTGCTGCAGGGAGCTCAAAATGGAGG
ACGCGGCGCTCGGGAGAGCGGGCGGGTGAGTCACCCACACAAAGGAAAAGGGCCTTTCCGTCCTCAGCCG
TCGCTTCATGTGACTCCACGGAGTACCGGGCGCCGTCCAGGCACCTCGATTAGTTCTCGAGCTTTTGGAG
TACGTCGTCTTTAGGTTGGGGGGAGGGGTTTTATGCGATGGAGTTTCCCCACACTGAGTGGGTGGAGACT
GAAGTTAGGCCAGCTTGGCACTTGATGTAATTCTCCTTGGAATTTGCCCTTTTTGAGTTTGGATCTTGGT
TCATTCTCAAGCCTCAGACAGTGGTTCAAAGTTTTTTTCTTCCATTTCAGGTGTCGTGAGGAATTAGCTT
GGTACTAATACGACTCACTATAGGGAGACCCAAGCTGGCTAGGTAAGCTTGGTACCGAGCTCGGATCCAC
TAGTCCAGTGTGGTGGAATTCTGCAGATATCAACAAGTTTGTACAAAAAAGTTGGCATGGGACGTCGGTC
ATCAGATACTGAAGAAGAAAGCAGAAGCAAGAGAAAAAAGAAACACCGTAGACGGTCCTCCTCGAGCAGT
TCTTCAGATAGTAGAACATACAGCCGAAAGAAAGGAGGAAGGAAATCAAGATCAAAGTCAAGATCTTGGT
CCAGAGATCTTCAGCCTCGTTCACATTCTTATGATAGAAGACGCAGGCATCGATCAAGCAGTAGCTCTTC
TTATGGCTCCAGAAGGAAACGAAGTCGAAGTCGTTCAAGGGGTCGAGGGAAATCCTATAGAGTTCAGAGG
TCTAGGTCAAAAAGCAGAACAAGAAGGTCCAGGTCAAGACCTCGTCTCCGTTCTCATAGTCGTAGCAGTG
AAAGGTCCAGTCACAGAAGAACGCGTAGTCGGTCTCGGGATAGAGAACGACGTAAGGGCAGAGATAAAGA
GAAAAGAGAAAAGGAGAAGGATAAAGGGAAGGACAAGGAATTACATAACATCAAACGTGGGGAATCTGGA
AACATCAAAGCTGGATTAGAACATCTGCCACCAGCTGAACAGGCCAAAGCCAGACTACAGCTGGTTCTTG
AAGCTGCTGCAAAAGCTGATGAAGCATTGAAAGCCAAAGAAAGAAATGAGGAAGAAGCAAAGAGAAGAAA
GGAGGAAGACCAAGCCACCCTGGTAGAACAAGTAAAAAGAGTAAAAGAAATTGAAGCTATTGAAAGTGAT
TCTTTTGTTCAGCAGACATTCAGATCAAGTAAAGAAGTCAAAAAGTCAGTGGAACCTAGTGAAGTGAAAC
AAGCAACTTCAACATCAGGACCAGCATCAGCAGTTGCTGATCCACCCAGTACTGAAAAAGAAATAGATCC
TACCAGCATCCCTACTGCTATCAAGTACCAAGATGACAATTCCCTGGCCCATCCAAATTTATTTATCGAG
AAAGCTGATGCTGAGGAAAAATGGTTCAAGAGATTAATTGCTCTCCGACAAGAAAGACTAATGGGCAGTC
CTGTGGCCTACCCAACTTTCTTGTACAAAGTGGTTGATATCCAGCACAGTGGCGGCCGCTCGAGTCTAGA
GGGCCCGCGGTTCGAAACCAGCGGAGGCGGCGGAAGCGGGGGAGGAGGCAGCGGCGGAGGCGGCAGCGGG
GGCGGCGGAAGCGCTACCGGTAAGCCTATCCCTAACCCTCTCCTCGGTCTCGATTCTACGCGTACCGGTA
TGGCTTCTAACTTTACTCAGTTCGTTCTCGTCGACAATGGCGGAACTGGCGACGTGACTGTCGCCCCAAG
CAACTTCGCTAACGGGGTCGCTGAATGGATCAGCTCTAACTCGCGATCACAGGCTTACAAAGTAACCTGT
AGCGTTCGTCAGAGCTCTGCGCAGAATCGCAAATACACCATCAAAGTCGAGGTGCCTAAAGTGGCAACCC
AGACTGTTGGTGGTGAAGAGCTTCCTGTAGCCGGATGGAGATCTTACTTAAATATGGAACTAACCATTCC
AATTTTCGCCACGAATTCCGACTGCGAGCTTATTGTTAAGGCAATGCAAGGTCTCCTAAAAGATGGAAAC
CCGATTCCCTCGGCCATCGCGGCCAACTCCGGCATCTACGGAGGTGGAGGTGGATCTCGTACGGGTTAGT
AATGAGTTTAAACCCGCTGATCAGCCTCGACTGTGCCTTCTAGTTGCCAGCCATCTGTTGTTTGCCCCTC
CCCCGTGCCTTCCTTGACCCTGGAAGGTGCCACTCCCACTGTCCTTTCCTAATAAAATGAGGAAATTGCA
TCGCATTGTCTGAGTAGGTGTCATTCTATTCTGGGGGGTGGGGTGGGGCAGGACAGCAAGGGGGAGGATT
GGGAAGACAATAGCAGGCATGCTGGGGATGCGGTGGGCTCTATGGCTTCTGAGGCGGAAAGAACCAGCTG
GGGCTCTAGGGGGTATCCCC
[124 nt withheld, positions 3241-3364]
C
[91 nt withheld, positions 3366-3456]
AGGGTGATGGTTCACGTACCTAGAAGTTCCTATTCCGAAGTTCCTATTCTCTAGAAAGTATAGGAACTTC
CTTGGCCAAAAAGCCTGAACTCACCGCGACGTCTGTCGAGAAGTTTCTGATCGAAAAGTTCGACAGCGTC
TCCGACCTGATGCAGCTCTCGGAGGGCGAAGAATCTCGTGCTTTCAGCTTCGATGTAGGAGGGCGTGGAT
ATGTCCTGCGGGTAAATAGCTGCGCCGATGGTTTCTACAAAGATCGTTATGTTTATCGGCACTTTGCATC
GGCCGCGCTCCCGATTCCGGAAGTGCTTGACATTGGGGAATTCAGCGAGAGCCTGACCTATTGCATCTCC
CGCCGTGCACAGGGTGTCACGTTGCAAGACCTGCCTGAAACCGAACTGCCCGCTGTTCTGCAGCCGGTCG
CGGAGGCCATGGATGCGATCGCTGCGGCCGATCTTAGCCAGACGAGCGGGTTCGGCCCATTCGGACCGCA
AGGAATCGGTCAATACACTACATGGCGTGATTTCATATGCGCGATTGCTGATCCCCATGTGTATCACTGG
CAAACTGTGATGGACGACACCGTCAGTGCGTCCGTCGCGCAGGCTCTCGATGAGCTGATGCTTTGGGCCG
AGGACTGCCCCGAAGTCCGGCACCTCGTGCACGCGGATTTCGGCTCCAACAATGTCCTGACGGACAATGG
CCGCATAACAGCGGTCATTGACTGGAGCGAGGCGATGTTCGGGGATTCCCAATACGAGGTCGCCAACATC
TTCTTCTGGAGGCCGTGGTTGGCTTGTATGGAGCAGCAGACGCGCTACTTCGAGCGGAGGCATCCGGAGC
TTGCAGGATCGCCGCGGCTCCGGGCGTATATGCTCCGCATTGGTCTTGACCAACTCTATCAGAGCTTGGT
TGACGGCAATTTCGATGATGCAGCTTGGGCGCAGGGTCGATGCGACGCAATCGTCCGATCCGGAGCCGGG
ACTGTCGGGCGTACACAAATCGCCCGCAGAAGCGCGGCCGTCTGGACCGATGGCTGTGTAGAAGTACTCG
CCGATAGTGGAAACCGACGCCCCAGCACTCGTCCGAGGGCAAAGGAATAGCACGTACTACGAGATTTCGA
TTCCACCGCCGCCTTCTATGAAAGGTTGGGCTTCGGAATCGTTTTCCGGGACGCCGGCTGGATGATCCTC
CAGCGCGGGGATCTCATGCTGGAGTTCTTCGCCCACCCCAACTTGTTTATTGCAGCTTATAATGGTTACA
AATAAAGCAATAGCATCACAAATTTCACAAATAAAGCATTTTTTTCACTGCATTCTAGTTGTGGTTTGTC
CAAACTCATCAATGTATCTTATCATGTCTGTATACCGTCGACCTCTAGCTAGAGCTTGGCGTAATCATGG
TCATAGCTGTTTCCTGTGTGAAATTGTTATCCGCTCACAATTCCACACAACATACGAGCCGGAAGCATAA
AGTGTAAAGCCTGGGGTGCCTAATGAGTGAGCTAACTCACATTAATTGCGTTGCGCTCACTGCCCGCTTT
CCAGTCGGGAAACCTGTCGTGCCAGCTGCATTAATGAATCGGCCAACGCGCGGGGAGAGGCGGTTTGCGT
ATTGGGCGCTCTTCCGCTTCCTCGCTCACTGACTCGCTGCGCTCGGTCGTTCGGCTGCGGCGAGCGGTAT
CAGCTCACTCAAAGGCGGTAATACGGTTATCCACAGAATCAGGGGATAACGCAGGAAAGAACATGTGAGC
AAAAGGCCAGCAAAAGGCCAGGAACCGTAAAAAGGCCGCGTTGCTGGCGTTTTTCCATAGGCTCCGCCCC
CCTGACGAGCATCACAAAAATCGACGCTCAAGTCAGAGGTGGCGAAACCCGACAGGACTATAAAGATACC
AGGCGTTTCCCCCTGGAAGCTCCCTCGTGCGCTCTCCTGTTCCGACCCTGCCGCTTACCGGATACCTGTC
CGCCTTTCTCCCTTCGGGAAGCGTGGCGCTTTCTCATAGCTCACGCTGTAGGTATCTCAGTTCGGTGTAG
GTCGTTCGCTCCAAGCTGGGCTGTGTGCACGAACCCCCCGTTCAGCCCGACCGCTGCGCCTTATCCGGTA
ACTATCGTCTTGAGTCCAACCCGGTAAGACACGACTTATCGCCACTGGCAGCAGCCACTGGTAACAGGAT
TAGCAGAGCGAGGTATGTAGGCGGTGCTACAGAGTTCTTGAAGTGGTGGCCTAACTACGGCTACACTAGA
AGAACAGTATTTGGTATCTGCGCTCTGCTGAAGCCAGTTACCTTCGGAAAAAGAGTTGGTAGCTCTTGAT
CCGGCAAACAAACCACCGCTGGTAGCGGTGGTTTTTTTGTTTGCAAGCAGCAGATTACGCGCAGAAAAAA
AGGATCTCAAGAAGATCCTTTGATCTTTTCTACGGGGTCTGACGCTCAGTGGAACGAAAACTCACGTTAA
GGGATTTTGGTCATGAGATTATCAAAAAGGATCTTCACCTAGATCCTTTTAAATTAAAAATGAAGTTTTA
AATCAATCTAAAGTATATATGAGTAAACTTGGTCTGACAGTTACCAATGCTTAATCAGTGAGGCACCTAT
CTCAGCGATCTGTCTATTTCGTTCATCCATAGTTGCCTGACTCCCCGTCGTGTAGATAACTACGATACGG
GAGGGCTTACCATCTGGCCCCAGTGCTGCAATGATACCGCGAGACCCACGCTCACCGGCTCCAGATTTAT
CAGCAATAAACCAGCCAGCCGGAAGGGCCGAGCGCAGAAGTGGTCCTGCAACTTTATCCGCCTCCATCCA
GTCTATTAATTGTTGCCGGGAAGCTAGAGTAAGTAGTTCGCCAGTTAATAGTTTGCGCAACGTTGTTGCC
ATTGCTACAGGCATCGTGGTGTCACGCTCGTCGTTTGGTATGGCTTCATTCAGCTCCGGTTCCCAACGAT
CAAGGCGAGTTACATGATCCCCCATGTTGTGCAAAAAAGCGGTTAGCTCCTTCGGTCCTCCGATCGTTGT
CAGAAGTAAGTTGGCCGCAGTGTTATCACTCATGGTTATGGCAGCACTGCATAATTCTCTTACTGTCATG
CCATCCGTAAGATGCTTTTCTGTGACTGGTGAGTACTCAACCAAGTCATTCTGAGAATAGTGTATGCGGC
GACCGAGTTGCTCTTGCCCGGCGTCAATACGGGATAATACCGCGCCACATAGCAGAACTTTAAAAGTGCT
CATCATTGGAAAACGTTCTTCGGGGCGAAAACTCTCAAGGATCTTACCGCTGTTGAGATCCAGTTCGATG
TAACCCACTCGTGCACCCAACTGATCTTCAGCATCTTTTACTTTCACCAGCGTTTCTGGGTGAGCAAAAA
CAGGAAGGCAAAATGCCGCAAAAAAGGGAATAAGGGCGACACGGAAATGTTGAATACTCATACTCTTCCT
TTTTCAATATTATTGAAGCATTTATCAGGGTTATTGTCTCATGAGCGGATACATATTTGAATGTATTTAG
AAAAATAAACAAATAGGGGTTCCGCGCACATTTCCCCGAAAAGTGCCACCTGACGTCGACGGATCGGGAG
ATCTCCCGATCCCCTATGGTGCACTCTCAGTACAATCTGCTCTGATGCCGCATAGTTAAGCCAGTATCTG
CTCCCTGCTTGTGTGTTGGAGGTCGCTGAGTAGTGCGCGAGCAAAATTTAAGCTACAACAAGGCAAGGCT
TGACCGACAATTGCATGAAGAATCTGCTTAGGGTTAGGCGTTTTGCGCTGCTTCGCGATGTACGGGCCAG
ATATACGCGTTGACATTGATTATTGACTAGGCTTTTGCAAAAAGCTTTGCAAAGATGGATAAAGTTTTAA
ACAGAGAGGAATCTTTGCAGCTAATGGACCTTCTAGGTCTTGAAAGGAGTGGGAATT
