>Addgene plasmid #155983 | RSRC1 | depositor partial sequence | sequence record 301386 | Insert Sequence
ATGGGACGTCGGTCATCAGATACTGAAGAAGAAAGCAGAAGCAAGAGAAAAAAGAAACACCGTAGACGGT
CCTCCTCGAGCAGTTCTTCAGATAGTAGAACATACAGCCGAAAGAAAGGAGGAAGGAAATCAAGATCAAA
GTCAAGATCTTGGTCCAGAGATCTTCAGCCTCGTTCACATTCTTATGATAGAAGACGCAGGCATCGATCA
AGCAGTAGCTCTTCTTATGGCTCCAGAAGGAAACGAAGTCGAAGTCGTTCAAGGGGTCGAGGGAAATCCT
ATAGAGTTCAGAGGTCTAGGTCAAAAAGCAGAACAAGAAGGTCCAGGTCAAGACCTCGTCTCCGTTCTCA
TAGTCGTAGCAGTGAAAGGTCCAGTCACAGAAGAACGCGTAGTCGGTCTCGGGATAGAGAACGACGTAAG
GGCAGAGATAAAGAGAAAAGAGAAAAGGAGAAGGATAAAGGGAAGGACAAGGAATTACATAACATCAAAC
GTGGGGAATCTGGAAACATCAAAGCTGGATTAGAACATCTGCCACCAGCTGAACAGGCCAAAGCCAGACT
ACAGCTGGTTCTTGAAGCTGCTGCAAAAGCTGATGAAGCATTGAAAGCCAAAGAAAGAAATGAGGAAGAA
GCAAAGAGAAGAAAGGAGGAAGACCAAGCCACCCTGGTAGAACAAGTAAAAAGAGTAAAAGAAATTGAAG
CTATTGAAAGTGATTCTTTTGTTCAGCAGACATTCAGATCAAGTAAAGAAGTCAAAAAGTCAGTGGAACC
TAGTGAAGTGAAACAAGCAACTTCAACATCAGGACCAGCATCAGCAGTTGCTGATCCACCCAGTACTGAA
AAAGAAATAGATCCTACCAGCATCCCTACTGCTATCAAGTACCAAGATGACAATTCCCTGGCCCATCCAA
ATTTATTTATCGAGAAAGCTGATGCTGAGGAAAAATGGTTCAAGAGATTAATTGCTCTCCGACAAGAAAG
ACTAATGGGCAGTCCTGTGGCC
